>Addgene plasmid #171322 | pFTK050 | addgene full sequence | sequence record 351057 | Addgene NGS Result
GTGGCTCTTCAGTGGACGAAAGGGCCTCGTGATACGCCTATTTTTATAGGTTAATGTCATGATAATAATG
GTTTCTTAGACGTCAGGTGGCACTTTTCGGGGAAATGTGCGCGGAACCCCTATTTGTTTATTTTTCTAAA
TACATTCAAATATGTATCCGCTCATGAGACAATAACCCTGATAAATGCTTCAATAATATTGAAAAAGGAA
GAGTATGCGCTCACGCAACTGGTCCAGAACCTTGACCGAACGCAGCGGTGGTAACGGCGCAGTGGCGGTT
TTCATGGCTTGTTATGACTGTTTTTTTTTGGGGTACAGTCTATGCCTCGGGCATCCAAGCAGCAAGCGCG
TTACGCCGTGGGTCGATGTTTGATGTTATGGAGCAGCAACGATGTTACGCAGCAGGGCAGTCGCCCTAAA
ACAAAGTTAAACATCATGAGGGAAGCGGTGATCGCCGAAGTATCGACTCAACTATCAGAGGTAGTTGGCG
TCATCGAGCGCCATCTCGAACCGACGTTGCTGGCCGTACATTTGTACGGCTCCGCAGTGGATGGCGGCCT
GAAGCCACACAGCGATATTGATTTGCTGGTTACGGTGACCGTAAGGCTTGATGAAACAACGCGGCGAGCT
TTGATCAACGACCTTTTGGAAACTTCGGCTTCCCCTGGAGAGAGCGAGATTCTCCGCGCTGTAGAAGTCA
CCATTGTTGTGCACGACGACATCATTCCGTGGCGTTATCCAGCTAAGCGCGAACTGCAATTTGGAGAATG
GCAGCGCAATGACATTCTTGCAGGTATCTTCGAGCCAGCCACGATCGACATTGATCTGGCTATCTTGCTG
ACAAAAGCAAGAGAACATAGCGTTGCCTTGGTAGGTCCAGCGGCGGAGGAACTCTTTGATCCGGTTCCTG
AACAGGATCTATTTGAGGCGCTAAATGAAACCTTAACGCTATGGAACTCGCCGCCCGACTGGGCTGGCGA
TGAGCGAAATGTAGTGCTTACGTTGTCCCGCATTTGGTACAGCGCAGTAACCGGCAAAATCGCGCCGAAG
GATGTCGCTGCCGACTGGGCAATGGAGCGCCTGCCGGCCCAGTATCAGCCCGTCATACTTGAAGCTAGAC
AGGCTTATCTTGGACAAGAAGAAGATCGCTTGGCCTCGCGCGCAGATCAGTTGGAAGAATTTGTCCATTA
CGTAAAAGGCGAGATCACCAAGGTAGTCGGCAAATAACTGTCAGACCAAGTTTACTCATATATACTTTAG
ATTGATTTAAAACTTCATTTTTAATTTAAAAGGATCTAGGTGAAGATCCTTTTTGATAATCTCATGACCA
AAATCCCTTAACGTGAGTTTTCGTTCCACTGAGCGTCAGACCCCGTAGAAAAGATCAAAGGATCTTCTTG
AGATCCTTTTTTTCTGCGCGTAATCTGCTGCTTGCAAACAAAAAAACCACCGCTACCAGCGGTGGTTTGT
TTGCCGGATCAAGAGCTACCAACTCTTTTTCCGAAGGTAACTGGCTTCAGCAGAGCGCAGATACCAAATA
CTGTTCTTCTAGTGTAGCCGTAGTTAGGCCACCACTTCAAGAACTCTGTAGCACCGCCTACATACCTCGC
TCTGCTAATCCTGTTACCAGTGGCTGCTGCCAGTGGCGATAAGTCGTGTCTTACCGGGTTGGACTCAAGA
CGATAGTTACCGGATAAGGCGCAGCGGTCGGGCTGAACGGGGGGTTCGTGCACACAGCCCAGCTTGGAGC
GAACGACCTACACCGAACTGAGATACCTACAGCGTGAGCTATGAGAAAGCGCCACGCTTCCCGAAGGGAG
AAAGGCGGACAGGTATCCGGTAAGCGGCAGGGTCGGAACAGGAGAGCGCACGAGGGAGCTTCCAGGGGGA
AACGCCTGGTATCTTTATAGTCCTGTCGGGTTTCGCCACCTCTGACTTGAGCGTCGATTTTTGTGATGCT
CGTCAGGGGGGCGGAGCCTATGGAAAAACGCCAGCAACGCGGCCTTTTTACGGTTCCTGGCCTTTTGCTG
GCCTTTTGCTCACATGTTCTTTCCTGCGTTATCCCCTGATTCTGTGGATAACCGTATTACCGCCTTTGAG
TGAGCTGATACCGCTCGCCGCAGCCGAACGACCGAGCGCAGCGAGTCAGTGAGCGAGGAAGCGGAAGAGC
GCCCAATACGCAAACCGCCTCTCCCCGCGCGTTGGCCGATTCATTAATCACTCTGTGGTCTCAAATGATG
GTGAGCAAGGGCGAGGAGGTCATCAAAGAGTTCATGCGCTTCAAGGTGCGCATGGAGGGCTCCATGAACG
GCCACGAGTTCGAGATCGAGGGCGAGGGCGAGGGCCGCCCCTACGAGGGCACCCAGACCGCCAAGCTGAA
GGTGACCAAGGGCGGCCCCCTGCCCTTCGCCTGGGACATCCTGTCCCCCCAGTTCATGTACGGCTCCAAG
GCGTACGTGAAGCACCCCGCCGACATCCCCGATTACAAGAAGCTGTCCTTCCCCGAGGGCTTCAAGTGGG
AGCGCGTGATGAACTTCGAGGACGGCGGTCTGGTGACCGTGACCCAGGACTCCTCCCTGCAGGACGGCAC
GCTGATCTACAAGGTGAAGATGCGCGGCACCAACTTCCCCCCCGACGGCCCCGTAATGCAGAAGAAAACG
ATGGGCTGGGAGGCCTCCACCGAGCGCCTGTACCCCCGCGACGGCGTGCTGAAGGGCGAGATCCACCAGG
CCCTGAAGCTGAAGGACGGCGGCCACTACCTGGTGGAGTTCAAGACCATCTACATGGCCAAGAAGCCCGT
GCAACTGCCCGGCTACTACTACGTGGACACCAAGCTGGACATCACCTCCCACAACGAGGACTACACCATC
GTGGAACAGTACGAGCGCTCCGAGGGCCGCCACCACCTGTTCCTGTACGGCATGGACGAGCTGTACAAGT
AAGCTTTGAGACCACGAA
Features (pLannotate 1.2.2; 7 found; start..end, strand, type, name):
    110..214     +  promoter       AmpR promoter: bla
    205..285     -  CDS            int (fragment): INT2_ECOLX - Protein inferred from homology: Swiss-Prot protein existence level 3. Putative integrase believed to be involved in the insertion of antibiotic resistance genes into plasmids and transposons. From Escherichia coli.
    373..429     +  CDS            GmR (fragment): gentamycin acetyltransferase; aacC1; confers resistance to gentamycin
    436..1224    +  CDS            aadA: S3AD_ECOLX - Experimental evidence at protein level: Swiss-Prot protein existence level 1. Mediates bacterial resistance to the antibiotics streptomycin and spectinomycin. From Escherichia coli.
   1398..1986    +  rep_origin     ori: high-copy-number ColE1/pMB1/pBR322/pUC origin of replication
   2169..2218    +  CDS            lacI (fragment): lac repressor; lacI; The lac repressor binds to the lac operator to inhibit transcription in E. coli. This inhibition can be relieved by adding lactose or isopropyl-β-D-thiogalactopyranoside (IPTG).
   2238..2939    +  CDS            dTomato: dTomato is a basic (constitutively fluorescent) orange fluorescent protein published in 2004, derived from Discosoma sp.. It is reported to be a somewhat slowly-maturing dimer with low acid sensitivity.
