[The description below was written by a language model from this plasmid's Addgene catalogue record and pLannotate feature annotations shown in this document.]
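Description:
pFTK050 is a level 0 (LVL0) part plasmid from the Fungal Modular Cloning ToolKit, a collection of standardized DNA parts for assembling expression constructs for filamentous fungi. It is built on the pICH41308 backbone, a small MoClo-type entry vector, and the sequenced plasmid is about 3 kb. Propagation is in E. coli from a high-copy ColE1/pUC-type origin. Selection is with spectinomycin through the aadA gene, which confers resistance to both spectinomycin and streptomycin. A bla (AmpR) promoter lies upstream of this marker. Short annotated fragments of an integron integrase, a gentamicin acetyltransferase gene and lacI appear to be remnants carried along with the resistance cassette and backbone, not functional genes.

The payload is a single coding sequence for dTomato, a constitutively fluorescent orange dimeric protein derived from Discosoma. The catalogue's species field lists fungal sources, which reflects the toolkit's intended hosts and not where the reporter came from. No promoter, terminator or fungal selection marker is annotated next to the dTomato coding sequence. This fits its role as a stored part, not a standalone expression unit, even though the catalogue vector type includes bacterial and yeast expression. In modular cloning systems, such level 0 parts are normally released by Type IIS restriction enzymes and joined with promoter and terminator parts into higher-level transcription units. The record does not state the flanking sites or the overhangs for this plasmid, and the cloning sites are listed as unknown. The plasmid is typically used as a source of a fluorescent reporter module for building fungal constructs, for example to monitor gene expression.
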