Addgene plasmid #171322: pFTK050
Purpose: Part Plasmid Entry Vector (LVL0) from the Fungal Modular Cloning ToolKit.
Depositing lab: Arnold Driessen. Depositing organization: University of Groningen. Publication: Modular Synthetic Biology Toolkit for Filamentous Fungi. Mozsik L, Pohl C, Meyer V, Bovenberg RAL, Nygard Y, Driessen AJM. ACS Synth Biol. 2021 Nov 2. doi: 10.1021/acssynbio.1c00260. PubMed 34726388.
Backbone
  Vector backbone: pICH41308
  Vector type: Bacterial Expression, Yeast Expression, Synthetic Biology
Growth in bacteria
  Bacterial resistance: Spectinomycin, 50 μg/mL
  Growth temperature: 37°C
  Growth strain: DH5alpha
  Copy number: High Copy
Gene/Insert
  Gene/Insert name: dTomato fluorescent reporter
  Species: Penicillium, Aspergillus, or other fungal sources
  Mutation: n/a
  Cloning method: Restriction Enzyme; 5′ cloning site Unknown (unknown if destroyed)
Terms and licenses: Academic/Nonprofit Terms; Industry Terms: Not Available to Industry
How to cite: pFTK050 was a gift from Arnold Driessen (Addgene plasmid # 171322 ; http://n2t.net/addgene:171322 ; RRID:Addgene_171322)
